Addgene plasmid #241376: Bxb1-GA-Donor_CBh
Purpose: (Empty Backbone) Bxb1-GA donor plasmid for cloning of payloads <20 kb with CBh promoter for expressing landing pad enrichment marker
Depositing lab: Richard Davis. Depositing organization: Leiden University Medical Center. Publication: STRAIGHT-IN Dual: a platform for dual, single-copy integrations of DNA payloads and gene circuits into human induced pluripotent stem cells. Blanch-Asensio A, Ploessl DS, Wang NB, Mummery CL, Galloway KE, Davis RP. bioRxiv [Preprint]. 2024 Oct 17:2024.10.17.616637. doi: 10.1101/2024.10.17.616637. PubMed 39464154.
Backbone
  Vector backbone: pBR322/pUC
  Backbone size (bp): 4700
  Vector type: Mammalian Expression
Growth in bacteria
  Bacterial resistance: Ampicillin, 100 μg/mL
  Growth temperature: 37°C
  Growth strain: NEB Stable
  Copy number: High Copy
Gene/Insert
  Gene/Insert name: None
Terms and licenses: Academic/Nonprofit Terms; Industry Terms: Not Available to Industry
How to cite: Bxb1-GA-Donor_CBh was a gift from Richard Davis (Addgene plasmid # 241376 ; http://n2t.net/addgene:241376 ; RRID:Addgene_241376)
