[The description below was written by a language model from this plasmid's Addgene catalogue record and pLannotate feature annotations shown in this document.]
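Description:
Bxb1-GA-Donor_CBh is an empty donor backbone for mammalian work, built on a pBR322/pUC-type plasmid and intended for Bxb1 integrase-mediated delivery of DNA payloads under about 20 kb into a genomic landing pad. The associated publication describes a platform for single-copy integration of payloads and gene circuits into human induced pluripotent stem cells. The plasmid is maintained in E. coli at high copy through a ColE1/pUC origin and selected with ampicillin via the bla gene and its own promoter. An f1 phage origin and remnants of the lac region (CAP site, lac promoter and operator, lacZα fragments) and of pBR322 bom and rop are also present as backbone carry-over.

No insert is recorded. The main functional element annotated is the CBh promoter, made up of a CMV enhancer, the chicken β-actin promoter and a hybrid CBA/MVM intron, followed shortly downstream by an FRT site. According to the stated purpose, this promoter drives the enrichment marker located in the landing pad rather than a gene on the plasmid. This implies that correct integration places the promoter upstream of a promoterless marker so that recombined cells can be selected. The FRT site would allow later FLP-mediated recombination, although the record does not say what that step is for. The automated annotation does not identify the Bxb1 attachment site implied by the name ("GA" presumably denotes its central dinucleotide variant), and the very short NeoR, PuroR and SV40 promoter matches are fragments rather than functional parts. The sequenced record is 4,304 nt, somewhat smaller than the 4,700 bp listed for the backbone.
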