Features (pLannotate 1.2.2; 20 found; start..end, strand, type, name):
      2..94      +  CDS            lacI (fragment): lac repressor; lacI; The lac repressor binds to the lac operator to inhibit transcription in E. coli. This inhibition can be relieved by adding lactose or isopropyl-β-D-thiogalactopyranoside (IPTG).
    107..128     +  protein_bind   CAP binding site: CAP binding activates transcription in the presence of cAMP. E. coli catabolite activator protein
    143..173     +  promoter       lac promoter: promoter for the E. coli lac operon
    181..197     +  protein_bind   lac operator: The lac repressor binds to the lac operator to inhibit transcription in E. coli. This inhibition can be relieved by adding lactose or isopropyl-β-D-thiogalactopyranoside (IPTG). lac repressor encoded by lacI
    253..363     +  promoter       SV40 promoter (fragment): SV40 early promoter
    363..648     +  enhancer       CMV enhancer: human cytomegalovirus immediate early enhancer; contains an 18-bp deletion relative to the standard CMV enhancer
    650..926     +  promoter       chicken β-actin promoter: No description available
    927..1154    +  intron         hybrid intron: hybrid between chicken β-actin (CBA) and minute virus of mice (MMV) introns (Gray et al., 2011)
   1230..1277    +  protein_bind   FRT: FLP-mediated recombination occurs in the 8-bp core sequence TCTAGAAA (Turan and Bode, 2011). FLP recombinase from the Saccharomyces cerevisiae 2μ plasmid
   1277..1301    -  CDS            NeoR/KanR (fragment): aminoglycoside phosphotransferase confers resistance to neomycin, kanamycin, and G418 (Geneticin®)
   1321..1342    +  CDS            PuroR (fragment): puromycin N-acetyltransferase; pac from Streptomyces; confers resistance to puromycin
   1401..1421    +  CDS            lacZα (fragment): LacZα fragment of β-galactosidase; lacZ fragment
   1429..1586    +  CDS            lacZα (fragment): LacZα fragment of β-galactosidase; lacZ fragment
   1592..1643    -  misc_feature   bom (fragment): basis of mobility region from pBR322
   1662..2117    +  rep_origin     f1 ori (sequence partly withheld): f1 bacteriophage origin of replication; arrow indicates direction of (+) strand synthesis
   2118..2167    -  misc_feature   bom (fragment): basis of mobility region from pBR322
   2269..2304    -  CDS            rop (fragment): Rop protein, which maintains plasmids at low copy number; rop
   2399..2503    +  promoter       AmpR promoter: bla
   2504..3364    +  CDS            AmpR: β-lactamase; bla; confers resistance to ampicillin, carbenicillin, and related antibiotics
   3535..4123    +  rep_origin     ori: high-copy-number ColE1/pMB1/pBR322/pUC origin of replication
>Addgene plasmid #241376 | Bxb1-GA-Donor_CBh | addgene full sequence | sequence record 489343 | Addgene NGS Result
AGCGCCCAATACGCAAACCGCCTCTCCCCGCGCGTTGGCCGATTCATTAATGCAGCTGGCACGACAGGTT
TCCCGACTGGAAAGCGGGCAGTGAGCGCAACGCAATTAATGTGAGTTAGCTCACTCATTAGGCACCCCAG
GCTTTACACTTTATGCTTCCGGCTCGTATGTTGTGTGGAATTGTGAGCGGATAACAATTTCACACAGGAA
ACAGCTATGACCATGATTACGCCAAGCTTAATTCCCTCCCCAGCAGGCAGAAGTATGCAAAGCATGCATC
TCAATTAGTCAGCAACCATAGTCCCGCCCCTAACTCCGCCCATCCCGCCCCTAACTCCGCCCAGTTCCGC
CCATTCTCCGCCCGTTACATAACTTACGGTAAATGGCCCGCCTGGCTGACCGCCCAACGACCCCCGCCCA
TTGACGTCAATAGTAACGCCAATAGGGACTTTCCATTGACGTCAATGGGTGGAGTATTTACGGTAAACTG
CCCACTTGGCAGTACATCAAGTGTATCATATGCCAAGTACGCCCCCTATTGACGTCAATGACGGTAAATG
GCCCGCCTGGCATTGTGCCCAGTACATGACCTTATGGGACTTTCCTACTTGGCAGTACATCTACGTATTA
GTCATCGCTATTACCATGGTCGAGGTGAGCCCCACGTTCTGCTTCACTCTCCCCATCTCCCCCCCCTCCC
CACCCCCAATTTTGTATTTATTTATTTTTTAATTATTTTGTGCAGCGATGGGGGCGGGGGGGGGGGGGGG
CGCGCGCCAGGCGGGGCGGGGCGGGGCGAGGGGCGGGGCGGGGCGAGGCGGAGAGGTGCGGCGGCAGCCA
ATCAGAGCGGCGCGCTCCGAAAGTTTCCTTTTATGGCGAGGCGGCGGCGGCGGCGGCCCTATAAAAAGCG
AAGCGCGCGGCGGGCGGGAGTCGCTGCGCGCTGCCTTCGCCCCGTGCCCCGCTCCGCCGCCGCCTCGCGC
CGCCCGCCCCGGCTCTGACTGACCGCGTTACTCCCACAGGTGAGCGGGCGGGACGGCCCTTCTCCTCCGG
GCTGTAATTAGCTGAGCAAGAGGTAAGGGTTTAAGGGATGGTTGGTTGGTGGGGTATTAATGTTTAATTA
CCTGGAGCACCTGCCTGAAATCACTTTTTTTCAGGTTGGACCGGTGCCACCATGGCCGGCTTGTCGACGA
CGGCGGACTCCGTCGTCAGGATCATCCGGATCCGGATCCGAAGTTCCTATTCCGAAGTTCCTATTCTCTA
GAAAGTATAGGAACTTCATGATATTCGGCAAGCAGGCATCGACTAGTTAATTAAGCTAGCGCTGCAAGAA
CTCTTCCTCACGGATCCGAAGTTCCTATTCCGAAGTTCCTATTCTTCAAATAGTATAGGAACTTCAGCGC
TCACTGGCCGTCGTTTTACAAAGGGCGAATTCACTGGCCGTCGTTTTACAACGTCGTGACTGGGAAAACC
CTGGCGTTACCCAACTTAATCGCCTTGCAGCACATCCCCCTTTCGCCAGCTGGCGTAATAGCGAAGAGGC
CCGCACCGATCGCCCTTCCCAACAGTTGCGCAGCCTGAATGGCGAATGGCGCCTGATGCGGTATTTTCTC
CTTACGCATCTGTGCGGTATTTCACACCGCATA
[95 nt withheld, positions 1644-1738]
T
[46 nt withheld, positions 1740-1785]
C
[141 nt withheld, positions 1787-1927]
CCTTTGACGTTGGAGTCCACGTTCTTT
[37 nt withheld, positions 1955-1991]
ACTCTATCTCGGGCTATTCTTTTGATTTATAAGGGATTTTGCCGATTTCGGTCTATTGGTTAAAAAATGA
GCTGATTTAACAAAAATTTAACGCGAATTTTAACAAAATATTAACGTTTACAATTTTATGGTGCACTCTC
AGTACAATCTGCTCTGATGCCGCATAGTTAAGCCAGCCCCGACACCCGCCAACACCCGCTGACGCGCCCT
GACGGGCTTGTCTGCTCCCGGCATCCGCTTACAGACAAGCTGTGACCGTCTCCGGGAGCTGCATGTGTCA
GAGGTTTTCACCGTCATCACCGAAACGCGCGAGACGAAAGGGCCTCGTGATACGCCTATTTTTATAGGTT
AATGTCATGATAATAATGGTTTCTTAGACGTCAGGTGGCACTTTTCGGGGAAATGTGCGCGGAACCCCTA
TTTGTTTATTTTTCTAAATACATTCAAATATGTATCCGCTCATGAGACAATAACCCTGATAAATGCTTCA
ATAATATTGAAAAAGGAAGAGTATGAGTATTCAACATTTCCGTGTCGCCCTTATTCCCTTTTTTGCGGCA
TTTTGCCTTCCTGTTTTTGCTCACCCAGAAACGCTGGTGAAAGTAAAAGATGCTGAAGATCAGTTGGGTG
CACGAGTGGGTTACATCGAACTGGATCTCAACAGCGGTAAGATCCTTGAGAGTTTTCGCCCCGAAGAACG
TTTTCCAATGATGAGCACTTTTAAAGTTCTGCTATGTGGCGCGGTATTATCCCGTATTGACGCCGGGCAA
GAGCAACTCGGTCGCCGCATACACTATTCTCAGAATGACTTGGTTGAGTACTCACCAGTCACAGAAAAGC
ATCTTACGGATGGCATGACAGTAAGAGAATTATGCAGTGCTGCCATAACCATGAGTGATAACACTGCGGC
CAACTTACTTCTGACAACGATCGGAGGACCGAAGGAGCTAACCGCTTTTTTGCACAACATGGGGGATCAT
GTAACTCGCCTTGATCGTTGGGAACCGGAGCTGAATGAAGCCATACCAAACGACGAGCGTGACACCACGA
TGCCTGTAGCAATGGCAACAACGTTGCGCAAACTATTAACTGGCGAACTACTTACTCTAGCTTCCCGGCA
ACAATTAATAGACTGGATGGAGGCGGATAAAGTTGCAGGACCACTTCTGCGCTCGGCCCTTCCGGCTGGC
TGGTTTATTGCTGATAAATCTGGAGCCGGTGAGCGTGGGTCTCGCGGTATCATTGCAGCACTGGGGCCAG
ATGGTAAGCCCTCCCGTATCGTAGTTATCTACACGACGGGGAGTCAGGCAACTATGGATGAACGAAATAG
ACAGATCGCTGAGATAGGTGCCTCACTGATTAAGCATTGGTAACTGTCAGACCAAGTTTACTCATATATA
CTTTAGATTGATTTAAAACTTCATTTTTAATTTAAAAGGATCTAGGTGAAGATCCTTTTTGATAATCTCA
TGACCAAAATCCCTTAACGTGAGTTTTCGTTCCACTGAGCGTCAGACCCCGTAGAAAAGATCAAAGGATC
TTCTTGAGATCCTTTTTTTCTGCGCGTAATCTGCTGCTTGCAAACAAAAAAACCACCGCTACCAGCGGTG
GTTTGTTTGCCGGATCAAGAGCTACCAACTCTTTTTCCGAAGGTAACTGGCTTCAGCAGAGCGCAGATAC
CAAATACTGTTCTTCTAGTGTAGCCGTAGTTAGGCCACCACTTCAAGAACTCTGTAGCACCGCCTACATA
CCTCGCTCTGCTAATCCTGTTACCAGTGGCTGCTGCCAGTGGCGATAAGTCGTGTCTTACCGGGTTGGAC
TCAAGACGATAGTTACCGGATAAGGCGCAGCGGTCGGGCTGAACGGGGGGTTCGTGCACACAGCCCAGCT
TGGAGCGAACGACCTACACCGAACTGAGATACCTACAGCGTGAGCTATGAGAAAGCGCCACGCTTCCCGA
AGGGAGAAAGGCGGACAGGTATCCGGTAAGCGGCAGGGTCGGAACAGGAGAGCGCACGAGGGAGCTTCCA
GGGGGAAACGCCTGGTATCTTTATAGTCCTGTCGGGTTTCGCCACCTCTGACTTGAGCGTCGATTTTTGT
GATGCTCGTCAGGGGGGCGGAGCCTATGGAAAAACGCCAGCAACGCGGCCTTTTTACGGTTCCTGGCCTT
TTGCTGGCCTTTTGCTCACATGTTCTTTCCTGCGTTATCCCCTGATTCTGTGGATAACCGTATTACCGCC
TTTGAGTGAGCTGATACCGCTCGCCGCAGCCGAACGACCGAGCGCAGCGAGTCAGTGAGCGAGGAAGCGG
AAG
